Addgene plasmid #170617: p663-UBC-miniTurbo-V5-TSSK3_IDG-K
Purpose: Gateway destination clone of TSSK3 (human) tagged with N-terminal miniTurbo-V5 for generating protein-proximity networks using proximity-dependent biotinylation proteomics
Depositing lab: Ben Major. Depositing organization: Washington University in Saint Louis.
Backbone
  Vector backbone: pDest663
  Backbone manufacturer: PEL
  Backbone size w/o insert (bp): 9019
  Vector type: Mammalian Expression, Lentiviral ; Gateway Destination
  Selectable markers: Puromycin
Growth in bacteria
  Bacterial resistance: Ampicillin, 100 μg/mL
  Growth temperature: 30°C
  Growth strain: NEB Stable
  Copy number: Low Copy
Gene/Insert
  Gene/Insert name: miniTurbo-V5-TSSK3 (alt name: miniTurbo-V5)
  Species: H. sapiens (human)
  Entrez Gene: TSSK3 (a.k.a. SPOGA3, STK22C, STK22D, TSK3)
  Promoter: Ubiquitin
  Tag / fusion protein: miniTurbo-V5 (N terminal on insert)
  Cloning method: Gateway Cloning
  Sequencing primers: 5′ TGAAGCTCCGGTTTTGAACT; 3′ AATAGACCCGTGAAGCTGATC
Terms and licenses: Academic/Nonprofit Terms; Industry Terms: Not Available to Industry
Depositor comments: These plasmids were generated as part of the Illuminating the Druggable Genome (IDG) program sponsored by the NIH Common Fund. The goal of this program is to identify, gather, and distribute information and resources for proteins that currently are not well-studied yet belong to commonly drug-targeted protein families: protein kinases, non-olfactory G-protein coupled receptors (GPCRs), and ion channels. The IDG program is designed to develop fundamental research tools for understudied proteins, elucidate their function, and disseminate the IDG-related resources and data to the greater scientific community. These lentiviral gateway destination plasmids were generated, as part of the Kinase-Data and Resource Generating Center (DRGC), using the single fragment or multisite gateway cloning technology. They were used for generating proteomics-based protein-interaction and protein-proximity networks that can be accessed through the kinase-DRGC website https://darkkinome.org/. Each plasmid has either an N- or C-terminal fusion protein (Flag/ V5/V5-miniTurbo/V5-TurboID/miniTurbo-V5/TurboID-V5) tagged understudied kinase driven under either a CMV or Ubiquitin (UBC) promoter. All inserts in the pENTR plasmids used to generate the deposited destination plasmids were end-sequenced and insert size validated prior to multi-site gateway cloning. The combined insert size of the single fragment or three fragment destination plasmids were confirmed by restriction digestion (BsrGI, and EcoRV for pDest667; BsrGI, EcoRV, and BstZ17I for pDest663; and BsrGI for pHAGE) and all plasmids were partially sequenced to ensure in-frame ORFs and fusion tags.
How to cite: p663-UBC-miniTurbo-V5-TSSK3_IDG-K was a gift from Ben Major (Addgene plasmid # 170617 ; http://n2t.net/addgene:170617 ; RRID:Addgene_170617)
