[The description below was written by a language model from this plasmid's Addgene catalogue record and pLannotate feature annotations shown in this document.]
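Description:
p663-UBC-miniTurbo-V5-TSSK3_IDG-K is a lentiviral mammalian expression plasmid built by multisite Gateway recombination into the pDest663 destination backbone. It is designed to express a human testis-specific serine/threonine kinase fused at its N-terminus to the miniTurbo biotin ligase and a V5 epitope. The sequenced record is about 10.6 kb. In bacteria the plasmid carries a ColE1/pUC-type origin and an ampicillin resistance gene (β-lactamase), along with an f1 origin and residual lac/T3/T7 cloning-vector elements; the catalogue lists it as low copy.

The transfer cassette has a third-generation layout. An RSV promoter drives a truncated HIV-1 5' LTR, followed by the Ψ packaging signal with a gag fragment, the RRE for Rev-dependent export and the cPPT/CTS. A second truncated LTR and an SV40 polyadenylation signal close the viral genome. Between the attB4 and attB5 scars sits the human ubiquitin C promoter, which drives miniTurbo. An attB1 site joins miniTurbo to the kinase ORF, which ends at attB2 and is followed by a WPRE that enhances transcript expression. The V5 tag is not annotated separately, though a short unannotated gap lies between miniTurbo and attB1. Downstream, a mouse PGK promoter drives puromycin N-acetyltransferase for selecting transduced cells.

One discrepancy is worth noting: the catalogue names the insert as TSSK3, but the automated annotation labels the roughly 1.1 kb ORF as TSSK1B. This may reflect homology between family members or a genuine difference, and the record does not resolve it. The plasmid was produced under a programme on understudied kinases and is intended for proximity-dependent biotinylation proteomics to map the kinase's protein-proximity network.
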