Features (pLannotate 1.2.2; 32 found; start..end, strand, type, name):
    382..981     +  CDS            PuroR: puromycin N-acetyltransferase; pac from Streptomyces alboniger; confers resistance to puromycin
   1049..1186    +  CDS            nef (fragment): NEF_HV1LA - Experimental evidence at protein level: Swiss-Prot protein existence level 1. Extracellular Nef protein targets CD4(+) T-lymphocytes for apoptosis by interacting with CXCR4 surface receptors. From Human immunodeficiency virus type 1 group M subtype B (isolate Lai) (HIV-1).
   1172..1352    +  LTR            5' LTR (truncated): truncated 5' long terminal repeat (LTR) from HIV-1
   1424..1545    +  polyA_signal   SV40 poly(A) signal: SV40 polyadenylation signal
   1585..1720    +  rep_origin     SV40 ori: SV40 origin of replication
   1741..1759    -  promoter       T7 promoter: promoter for bacteriophage T7 RNA polymerase
   1767..1922    +  CDS            lacZα (fragment): LacZα fragment of β-galactosidase; lacZ fragment
   1927..2355    +  rep_origin     f1 ori (sequence partly withheld): f1 bacteriophage origin of replication; arrow indicates direction of (+) strand synthesis
   2408..2512    +  promoter       AmpR promoter: bla
   2513..3373    +  CDS            AmpR: β-lactamase; bla; confers resistance to ampicillin, carbenicillin, and related antibiotics
   3544..4132    +  rep_origin     ori: high-copy-number ColE1/pMB1/pBR322/pUC origin of replication
   4315..4407    +  CDS            lacI (fragment): lac repressor; lacI; The lac repressor binds to the lac operator to inhibit transcription in E. coli. This inhibition can be relieved by adding lactose or isopropyl-β-D-thiogalactopyranoside (IPTG).
   4420..4441    +  protein_bind   CAP binding site: CAP binding activates transcription in the presence of cAMP. E. coli catabolite activator protein
   4456..4486    +  promoter       lac promoter: promoter for the E. coli lac operon
   4494..4510    +  protein_bind   lac operator: The lac repressor binds to the lac operator to inhibit transcription in E. coli. This inhibition can be relieved by adding lactose or isopropyl-β-D-thiogalactopyranoside (IPTG). lac repressor encoded by lacI
   4555..4573    +  promoter       T3 promoter: promoter for bacteriophage T3 RNA polymerase
   4601..4827    +  promoter       RSV promoter: Rous sarcoma virus enhancer/promoter
   4828..5008    +  LTR            5' LTR (truncated): truncated 5' long terminal repeat (LTR) from HIV-1
   5055..5180    +  misc_feature   HIV-1 Ψ: packaging signal of human immunodeficiency virus type 1
   5164..5527    +  CDS            HIV-1 gag (fragment): gag protein from human immunodeficiency virus 1; gag
   5673..5906    +  misc_feature   RRE: The Rev response element (RRE) of HIV-1 allows for Rev-dependent mRNA export from the nucleus to the cytoplasm.
   6283..6383    +  CDS            Rev (fragment): human immunodeficiency virus 1 (HIV-1) Rev protein; rev; enhances nuclear export of unspliced and incompletely spliced viral mRNAs
   6402..6518    +  misc_feature   cPPT/CTS: central polypurine tract and central termination sequence of HIV-1
   6552..6572    +  protein_bind   attB4: mutant version of attB; core recombination site for the Gateway® BP reaction BP Clonase™
   6572..7783    +  promoter       UbC promoter: human ubiquitin C promoter
   7787..7805    -  protein_bind   attB5 (fragment): mutant version of attB; core recombination site for the Gateway® BP reaction BP Clonase™
   7820..8590    +  CDS            miniTurbo: N-terminally truncated mutant of the E. coli biotin ligase BioID engineered for improved catalytic efficiency (Branon et al., 2018)
   8639..8663    +  protein_bind   attB1: mutant version of attB; recombination site for the Gateway® BP reaction BP Clonase™
   8669..9769    +  CDS            TSSK1B: TSSK1_HUMAN - Also known as SPOGA1, SPOGA4, STK22A, STK22D, TSSK1. Experimental evidence at protein level: Swiss-Prot protein existence level 1. Testis-specific serine/threonine-protein kinase required during spermatid development. Phosphorylates 'Ser-288' of TSKS. Involved in the late stages of spermatogenesis, during the reconstruction of the cytoplasm. During spermatogenesis, required for the transformation of a ring-shaped structure around the base of the flagellum originating from the chromatoid body. From Homo sapiens (Human).
   9774..9798    -  protein_bind   attB2: mutant version of attB; recombination site for the Gateway® BP reaction BP Clonase™
   9828..10416   +  misc_feature   WPRE: woodchuck hepatitis virus posttranscriptional regulatory element
  10430..361     +  promoter       PGK promoter (across the origin): mouse phosphoglycerate kinase 1 promoter
>Addgene plasmid #170617 | p663-UBC-miniTurbo-V5-TSSK3_IDG-K | addgene full sequence | sequence record 335990 | Addgene NGS Result
TGGTGGCCCCTTCGCGCCACCTTCTACTCCTCCCCTAGTCAGGAAGTTCCCCCCCGCCCCGCAGCTCGCG
TCGTGCAGGACGTGACAAATGGAAGTAGCACGTCTCACTAGTCTCGTGCAGATGGACAGCACCGCTGAGC
AATGGAAGCGGGTAGGCCTTTGGGGCAGCGGCCAATAGCAGCTTTGCTCCTTCGCTTTCTGGGCTCAGAG
GCTGGGAAGGGGTGGGTCCGGGGGCGGGCTCAGGGGCGGGCTCAGGGGCGGGGCGGGCGCCCGAAGGTCC
TCCGGAGGCCCGGCATTCTGCACGCTTCAAAAGCGCACGTCTGCCGCGCTGTTCTCCTCTTCCTCATCTC
CGGGCCTTTCGACCTGCAGCCCAAGCTTACCATGACCGAGTACAAGCCCACGGTGCGCCTCGCCACCCGC
GACGACGTCCCCAGGGCCGTACGCACCCTCGCCGCCGCGTTCGCCGACTACCCCGCCACGCGCCACACCG
TCGATCCGGACCGCCACATCGAGCGGGTCACCGAGCTGCAAGAACTCTTCCTCACGCGCGTCGGGCTCGA
CATCGGCAAGGTGTGGGTCGCGGACGACGGCGCCGCGGTGGCGGTCTGGACCACGCCGGAGAGCGTCGAA
GCGGGGGCGGTGTTCGCCGAGATCGGCCCGCGCATGGCCGAGTTGAGCGGTTCCCGGCTGGCCGCGCAGC
AACAGATGGAAGGCCTCCTGGCGCCGCACCGGCCCAAGGAGCCCGCGTGGTTCCTGGCCACCGTCGGCGT
CTCGCCCGACCACCAGGGCAAGGGTCTGGGCAGCGCCGTCGTGCTCCCCGGAGTGGAGGCGGCCGAGCGC
GCCGGGGTGCCCGCCTTCCTGGAGACCTCCGCGCCCCGCAACCTCCCCTTCTACGAGCGGCTCGGCTTCA
CCGTCACCGCCGACGTCGAGGTGCCCGAAGGACCGCGCACCTGGTGCATGACCCGCAAGCCCGGTGCCTG
ACGCCCGCCCCACGACCCGCAGCGCCCGACCGAAAGGAGCGCACGACCCCATGCATCTCGAGGGCCCGGT
ACCTTTAAGACCAATGACTTACAAGGCAGCTGTAGATCTTAGCCACTTTTTAAAAGAAAAGGGGGGACTG
GAAGGGCTAGCTCACTCCCAACGAAGACAAGATCTGCTTTTTGCTTGTACTGGGTCTCTCTGGTTAGACC
AGATCTGAGCCTGGGAGCTCTCTGGCTAACTAGGGAACCCACTGCTTAAGCCTCAATAAAGCTTGCCTTG
AGTGCTTCAAGTAGTGTGTGCCCGTCTGTTGTGTGACTCTGGTAACTAGAGATCCCTCAGACCCTTTTAG
TCAGTGTGGAAAATCTCTAGCAGTAGTAGTTCATGTCATCTTATTATTCAGTATTTATAACTTGCAAAGA
AATGAATATCAGAGAGTGAGAGGAACTTGTTTATTGCAGCTTATAATGGTTACAAATAAAGCAATAGCAT
CACAAATTTCACAAATAAAGCATTTTTTTCACTGCATTCTAGTTGTGGTTTGTCCAAACTCATCAATGTA
TCTTATCATGTCTGGCTCTAGCTATCCCGCCCCTAACTCCGCCCATCCCGCCCCTAACTCCGCCCAGTTC
CGCCCATTCTCCGCCCCATGGCTGACTAATTTTTTTTATTTATGCAGAGGCCGAGGCCGCCTCGGCCTCT
GAGCTATTCCAGAAGTAGTGAGGAGGCTTTTTTGGAGGCCTAGGGACGTACCCAATTCGCCCTATAGTGA
GTCGTATTACGCGCGCTCACTGGCCGTCGTTTTACAACGTCGTGACTGGGAAAACCCTGGCGTTACCCAA
CTTAATCGCCTTGCAGCACATCCCCCTTTCGCCAGCTGGCGTAATAGCGAAGAGGCCCGCACCGATCGCC
CTTCCCAACAGTTGCGCAGCCTGAATGGCGAATGGG
[124 nt withheld, positions 1927-2050]
C
[91 nt withheld, positions 2052-2142]
A
[49 nt withheld, positions 2144-2192]
CCTTTGACGTTGGAGTCCACGTTCTTT
[37 nt withheld, positions 2220-2256]
ACCCTATCTCGGTCTATTCTTTTGATTTATAAGGGATTTTGCCGATTTCGGCCTATTGGTTAAAAAATGA
GCTGATTTAACAAAAATTTAACGCGAATTTTAACAAAATATTAACGCTTACAATTTAGGTGGCACTTTTC
GGGGAAATGTGCGCGGAACCCCTATTTGTTTATTTTTCTAAATACATTCAAATATGTATCCGCTCATGAG
ACAATAACCCTGATAAATGCTTCAATAATATTGAAAAAGGAAGAGTATGAGTATTCAACATTTCCGTGTC
GCCCTTATTCCCTTTTTTGCGGCATTTTGCCTTCCTGTTTTTGCTCACCCAGAAACGCTGGTGAAAGTAA
AAGATGCTGAAGATCAGTTGGGTGCACGAGTGGGTTACATCGAACTGGATCTCAACAGCGGTAAGATCCT
TGAGAGTTTTCGCCCCGAAGAACGTTTTCCAATGATGAGCACTTTTAAAGTTCTGCTATGTGGCGCGGTA
TTATCCCGTATTGACGCCGGGCAAGAGCAACTCGGTCGCCGCATACACTATTCTCAGAATGACTTGGTTG
AGTACTCACCAGTCACAGAAAAGCATCTTACGGATGGCATGACAGTAAGAGAATTATGCAGTGCTGCCAT
AACCATGAGTGATAACACTGCGGCCAACTTACTTCTGACAACGATCGGAGGACCGAAGGAGCTAACCGCT
TTTTTGCACAACATGGGGGATCATGTAACTCGCCTTGATCGTTGGGAACCGGAGCTGAATGAAGCCATAC
CAAACGACGAGCGTGACACCACGATGCCTGTAGCAATGGCAACAACGTTGCGCAAACTATTAACTGGCGA
ACTACTTACTCTAGCTTCCCGGCAACAATTAATAGACTGGATGGAGGCGGATAAAGTTGCAGGACCACTT
CTGCGCTCGGCCCTTCCGGCTGGCTGGTTTATTGCTGATAAATCTGGAGCCGGTGAGCGTGGGTCTCGCG
GTATCATTGCAGCACTGGGGCCAGATGGTAAGCCCTCCCGTATCGTAGTTATCTACACGACGGGGAGTCA
GGCAACTATGGATGAACGAAATAGACAGATCGCTGAGATAGGTGCCTCACTGATTAAGCATTGGTAACTG
TCAGACCAAGTTTACTCATATATACTTTAGATTGATTTAAAACTTCATTTTTAATTTAAAAGGATCTAGG
TGAAGATCCTTTTTGATAATCTCATGACCAAAATCCCTTAACGTGAGTTTTCGTTCCACTGAGCGTCAGA
CCCCGTAGAAAAGATCAAAGGATCTTCTTGAGATCCTTTTTTTCTGCGCGTAATCTGCTGCTTGCAAACA
AAAAAACCACCGCTACCAGCGGTGGTTTGTTTGCCGGATCAAGAGCTACCAACTCTTTTTCCGAAGGTAA
CTGGCTTCAGCAGAGCGCAGATACCAAATACTGTTCTTCTAGTGTAGCCGTAGTTAGGCCACCACTTCAA
GAACTCTGTAGCACCGCCTACATACCTCGCTCTGCTAATCCTGTTACCAGTGGCTGCTGCCAGTGGCGAT
AAGTCGTGTCTTACCGGGTTGGACTCAAGACGATAGTTACCGGATAAGGCGCAGCGGTCGGGCTGAACGG
GGGGTTCGTGCACACAGCCCAGCTTGGAGCGAACGACCTACACCGAACTGAGATACCTACAGCGTGAGCT
ATGAGAAAGCGCCACGCTTCCCGAAGGGAGAAAGGCGGACAGGTATCCGGTAAGCGGCAGGGTCGGAACA
GGAGAGCGCACGAGGGAGCTTCCAGGGGGAAACGCCTGGTATCTTTATAGTCCTGTCGGGTTTCGCCACC
TCTGACTTGAGCGTCGATTTTTGTGATGCTCGTCAGGGGGGCGGAGCCTATGGAAAAACGCCAGCAACGC
GGCCTTTTTACGGTTCCTGGCCTTTTGCTGGCCTTTTGCTCACATGTTCTTTCCTGCGTTATCCCCTGAT
TCTGTGGATAACCGTATTACCGCCTTTGAGTGAGCTGATACCGCTCGCCGCAGCCGAACGACCGAGCGCA
GCGAGTCAGTGAGCGAGGAAGCGGAAGAGCGCCCAATACGCAAACCGCCTCTCCCCGCGCGTTGGCCGAT
TCATTAATGCAGCTGGCACGACAGGTTTCCCGACTGGAAAGCGGGCAGTGAGCGCAACGCAATTAATGTG
AGTTAGCTCACTCATTAGGCACCCCAGGCTTTACACTTTATGCTTCCGGCTCGTATGTTGTGTGGAATTG
TGAGCGGATAACAATTTCACACAGGAAACAGCTATGACCATGATTACGCCAAGCGCGCAATTAACCCTCA
CTAAAGGGAACAAAAGCTGGAGCTGCAAGCTTAATGTAGTCTTATGCAATACTCTTGTAGTCTTGCAACA
TGGTAACGATGAGTTAGCAACATGCCTTACAAGGAGAGAAAAAGCACCGTGCATGCCGATTGGTGGAAGT
AAGGTGGTACGATCGTGCCTTATTAGGAAGGCAACAGACGGGTCTGACATGGATTGGACGAACCACTGAA
TTGCCGCATTGCAGAGATATTGTATTTAAGTGCCTAGCTCGATACATAAACGGGTCTCTCTGGTTAGACC
AGATCTGAGCCTGGGAGCTCTCTGGCTAACTAGGGAACCCACTGCTTAAGCCTCAATAAAGCTTGCCTTG
AGTGCTTCAAGTAGTGTGTGCCCGTCTGTTGTGTGACTCTGGTAACTAGAGATCCCTCAGACCCTTTTAG
TCAGTGTGGAAAATCTCTAGCAGTGGCGCCCGAACAGGGACTTGAAAGCGAAAGGGAAACCAGAGGAGCT
CTCTCGACGCAGGACTCGGCTTGCTGAAGCGCGCACGGCAAGAGGCGAGGGGCGGCGACTGGTGAGTACG
CCAAAAATTTTGACTAGCGGAGGCTAGAAGGAGAGAGATGGGTGCGAGAGCGTCAGTATTAAGCGGGGGA
GAATTAGATCGCGATGGGAAAAAATTCGGTTAAGGCCAGGGGGAAAGAAAAAATATAAATTAAAACATAT
AGTATGGGCAAGCAGGGAGCTAGAACGATTCGCAGTTAATCCTGGCCTGTTAGAAACATCAGAAGGCTGT
AGACAAATACTGGGACAGCTACAACCATCCCTTCAGACAGGATCAGAAGAACTTAGATCATTATATAATA
CAGTAGCAACCCTCTATTGTGTGCATCAAAGGATAGAGATAAAAGACACCAAGGAAGCTTTAGACAAGAT
AGAGGAAGAGCAAAACAAAAGTAAGACCACCGCACAGCAAGCGGCCGCTGATCTTCAGACCTGGAGGAGG
AGATATGAGGGACAATTGGAGAAGTGAATTATATAAATATAAAGTAGTAAAAATTGAACCATTAGGAGTA
GCACCCACCAAGGCAAAGAGAAGAGTGGTGCAGAGAGAAAAAAGAGCAGTGGGAATAGGAGCTTTGTTCC
TTGGGTTCTTGGGAGCAGCAGGAAGCACTATGGGCGCAGCGTCAATGACGCTGACGGTACAGGCCAGACA
ATTATTGTCTGGTATAGTGCAGCAGCAGAACAATTTGCTGAGGGCTATTGAGGCGCAACAGCATCTGTTG
CAACTCACAGTCTGGGGCATCAAGCAGCTCCAGGCAAGAATCCTGGCTGTGGAAAGATACCTAAAGGATC
AACAGCTCCTGGGGATTTGGGGTTGCTCTGGAAAACTCATTTGCACCACTGCTGTGCCTTGGAATGCTAG
TTGGAGTAATAAATCTCTGGAACAGATTTGGAATCACACGACCTGGATGGAGTGGGACAGAGAAATTAAC
AATTACACAAGCTTAATACACTCCTTAATTGAAGAATCGCAAAACCAGCAAGAAAAGAATGAACAAGAAT
TATTGGAATTAGATAAATGGGCAAGTTTGTGGAATTGGTTTAACATAACAAATTGGCTGTGGTATATAAA
ATTATTCATAATGATAGTAGGAGGCTTGGTAGGTTTAAGAATAGTTTTTGCTGTACTTTCTATAGTGAAT
AGAGTTAGGCAGGGATATTCACCATTATCGTTTCAGACCCACCTCCCAACCCCGAGGGGACCCGACAGGC
CCGAAGGAATAGAAGAAGAAGGTGGAGAGAGAGACAGAGACAGATCCATTCGATTAGTGAACGGATCTCG
ACGGTATCGGTTAACTTTTAAAAGAAAAGGGGGGATTGGGGGGTACAGTGCAGGGGAAAGAATAGTAGAC
ATAATAGCAACAGACATACAAACTAAAGAATTACAAAAACAAATTACAAAATTCAAAATTTTATCGTCCA
GTGTGGTGGAATTCTGCAGATATCACAACTTTGTATAGAAAAGTTGGCCTCCGCGCCGGGTTTTGGCGCC
TCCCGCGGGCGCCCCCCTCCTCACGGCGAGCGCTGCCACGTCAGACGAAGGGCGCAGCGAGCGTCCTGAT
CCTTCCGCCCGGACGCTCAGGACAGCGGCCCGCTGCTCATAAGACTCGGCCTTAGAACCCCAGTATCAGC
AGAAGGACATTTTAGGACGGGACTTGGGTGACTCTAGGGCACTGGTTTTCTTTCCAGAGAGCGGAACAGG
CGAGGAAAAGTAGTCCCTTCTCGGCGATTCTGCGGAGGGATCTCCGTGGGGCGGTGAACGCCGATGATTA
TATAAGGACGCGCCGGGTGTGGCACAGCTAGTTCCGTCGCAGCCGGGATTTGGGTCGCGGTTCTTGTTTG
TGGATCGCTGTGATCGTCACTTGGTGAGTAGCGGGCTGCTGGGCTGGCCGGGGCTTTCGTGGCCGCCGGG
CCGCTCGGTGGGACGGAAGCGTGTGGAGAGACCGCCAAGGGCTGTAGTCTGGGTCCGCGAGCAAGGTTGC
CCTGAACTGGGGGTTGGGGGGAGCGCAGCAAAATGGCGGCTGTTCCCGAGTCTTGAATGGAAGACGCTTG
TGAGGCGGGCTGTGAGGTCGTTGAAACAAGGTGGGGGGCATGGTGGGCGGCAAGAACCCAAGGTCTTGAG
GCCTTCGCTAATGCGGGAAAGCTCTTATTCGGGTGAGATGGGCTGGGGCACCATCTGGGGACCCTGACGT
GAAGTTTGTCACTGACTGGAGAACTCGGTTTGTCGTCTGTTGCGGGGGCGGCAGTTATGGCGGTGCCGTT
GGGCAGTGCACCCGTACCTTTGGGAGCGCGCGCCCTCGTCGTGTCGTGACGTCACCCGTTCTGTTGGCTT
ATAATGCAGGGTGGGGCCACCTGCCGGTAGGTGTGCGGTAGGCTTTTCTCCGTCGCAGGACGCAGGGTTC
GGGCCTAGGGTAGGCTCTCCTGAATCGACAGGCGCCGGACCTCTGGTGAGGGGAGGGATAAGTGAGGCGT
CAGTTTCTTTGGTCGGTTTTATGTACCTATCTTCTTAAGTAGCTGAAGCTCCGGTTTTGAACTATGCGCT
CGGGGTTGGCGAGTGTGTTTTGTGAAGTTTTTTAGGCACCTTTTGAAATGTAATCATTTGGGTCAATATG
TAATTTTCAGTGTTAGACTAGTAAATTGTCCGCTAAATTCTGGCCGTTTTTGGCTTTTTTGTTAGACGGC
CAACTTTTGTATACAAAGTGGGCCACCATGGGAATCCCGCTGCTGAACGCTAAACAGATTCTGGGACAGC
TGGACGGCGGGAGCGTGGCAGTCCTGCCTGTGGTCGACTCCACCAATCAGTACCTGCTGGATCGAATCGG
CGAGCTGAAGAGTGGGGATGCTTGCATTGCAGAATATCAGCAGGCAGGGAGAGGAAGCAGAGGGAGGAAA
TGGTTCTCTCCTTTTGGAGCTAACCTGTACCTGAGTATGTTTTGGCGCCTGAAGCGGGGACCAGCAGCAA
TCGGCCTGGGCCCGGTCATCGGAATTGTCATGGCAGAAGCGCTGCGAAAGCTGGGAGCAGACAAGGTGCG
AGTCAAATGGCCCAATGACCTGTATCTGCAGGATAGAAAGCTGGCAGGCATCCTGGTGGAGCTGGCCGGA
ATAACAGGCGATGCTGCACAGATCGTCATTGGCGCCGGGATTAACGTGGCTATGAGGCGCGTGGAGGAAA
GCGTGGTCAATCAGGGCTGGATCACACTGCAGGAAGCAGGGATTAACCTGGACAGGAATACTCTGGCCGC
TATGCTGATCCGAGAGCTGCGGGCAGCCCTGGAACTGTTCGAGCAGGAAGGCCTGGCTCCATATCTGTCA
CGGTGGGAGAAGCTGGATAACTTCATCAATAGACCCGTGAAGCTGATCATTGGGGACAAAGAGATTTTCG
GGATTAGCCGGGGGATTGATAAACAGGGAGCCCTGCTGCTGGAACAGGACGGAGTTATCAAACCCTGGAT
GGGCGGAGAAATCAGTCTGCGGTCTGCCGAAAAGGCTAGCGGCAAGCCCATCCCCAACCCCCTGCTGGGC
CTGGACAGCACCACAAGTTTGTACAAAAAAGCAGGCTCCACCATGGATGACGCTGCTGTCCTCAAGCGAC
GAGGCTACCTCCTGGGGATAAATTTAGGAGAGGGCTCCTATGCAAAAGTAAAATCTGCTTACTCTGAGCG
CCTGAAGTTCAATGTGGCGATCAAGATCATCGACCGCAAGAAGGCCCCCGCAGACTTCTTGGAGAAATTC
CTTCCCCGGGAAATTGAGATTCTGGCCATGTTAAACCACTGCTCCATCATTAAGACCTACGAGATCTTTG
AGACATCACATGGCAAGGTCTACATCGTCATGGAGCTCGCGGTCCAGGGCGACCTCCTCGAGTTAATCAA
AACCCGGGGAGCCCTGCATGAGGACGAAGCTCGCAAGAAGTTCCACCAGCTTTCCTTGGCCATCAAGTAC
TGCCACGACCTGGACGTCGTCCACCGGGACCTCAAGTGTGACAACCTTCTCCTTGACAAGGACTTCAACA
TCAAGCTGTCCGACTTCAGCTTCTCCAAGCGCTGCCTGCGGGATGACAGTGGTCGAATGGCATTAAGCAA
GACCTTCTGTGGGTCACCAGCGTATGCGGCCCCAGAGGTGCTGCAGGGCATTCCCTACCAGCCCAAGGTG
TACGACATCTGGAGCCTAGGCGTGATCCTCTACATCATGGTCTGCGGCTCCATGCCCTACGACGACTCCA
ACATCAAGAAGATGCTGCGTATCCAGAAGGAGCACCGCGTCAACTTCCCACGCTCCAAGCACCTGACAGG
CGAGTGCAAGGACCTCATCTACCACATGCTGCAGCCCGACGTCAACCGGCGGCTCCACATCGACGAGATC
CTCAGCCACTGCTGGATGCAGCCCAAGGCACGGGGATCTCCCTCTGTGGCCATCAACAAGGAGGGGGAGA
GTTCCCGGGGAACTGAACCCTTGTGGACCCCCGAACCTGGCTCTGACAAGAAGTCTGCCACCAAGCTGGA
GCCTGAGGGAGAGGCACAGCCCCAGGCACAGCCTGAGACAAAACCCGAGGGGACAGCAATGCAAATGTCC
AGGCAGTCGGAGATCCTGGGTTTCCCCAGCAAGCCGTCGACTATGGAGACAGAGGAAGGGCCCCCCCAAC
AGCCTCCAGAGACGCGGGCACAGTAGGACCCAGCTTTCTTGTACAAAGTGGTGATATCCAGCACAGTGGC
GGCCGCTCGACAATCAACCTCTGGATTACAAAATTTGTGAAAGATTGACTGGTATTCTTAACTATGTTGC
TCCTTTTACGCTATGTGGATACGCTGCTTTAATGCCTTTGTATCATGCTATTGCTTCCCGTATGGCTTTC
ATTTTCTCCTCCTTGTATAAATCCTGGTTGCTGTCTCTTTATGAGGAGTTGTGGCCCGTTGTCAGGCAAC
GTGGCGTGGTGTGCACTGTGTTTGCTGACGCAACCCCCACTGGTTGGGGCATTGCCACCACCTGTCAGCT
CCTTTCCGGGACTTTCGCTTTCCCCCTCCCTATTGCCACGGCGGAACTCATCGCCGCCTGCCTTGCCCGC
TGCTGGACAGGGGCTCGGCTGTTGGGCACTGACAATTCCGTGGTGTTGTCGGGGAAGCTGACGTCCTTTC
CATGGCTGCTCGCCTGTGTTGCCACCTGGATTCTGCGCGGGACGTCCTTCTGCTACGTCCCTTCGGCCCT
CAATCCAGCGGACCTTCCTTCCCGCGGCCTGCTGCCGGCTCTGCGGCCTCTTCCGCGTCTTCGCCTTCGC
CCTCAGACGAGTCGGATCTCCCTTTGGGCCGCCTCCCCGCCTGGAATTCTACCGGGTAGGGGAGGCGCTT
TTCCCAAGGCAGTCTGGAGCATGCGCTTTAGCAGCCCCGCTGGGCACTTGGCGCTACACAAGTGGCCTCT
GGCCTCGCACACATTCCACATCCACCGGTAGGCGCCAACCGGCTCCGTTCTT
